Addgene plasmid #201519: pEJS2437_Nme2.Smu-ABE8e-nt
Purpose: Mammalian expression of N-terminally fused Nme2.Smu-ABE8e-nt
Depositing lab: Erik Sontheimer. Publication: Domain-inlaid Nme2Cas9 adenine base editors with improved activity and targeting scope. Bamidele N, Zhang H, Dong X, Cheng H, Gaston N, Feinzig H, Cao H, Kelly K, Watts JK, Xie J, Gao G, Sontheimer EJ. Nat Commun. 2024 Feb 17;15(1):1458. doi: 10.1038/s41467-024-45763-5. PubMed 38368418.
Backbone
  Vector backbone: pBT280
  Total vector size (bp): 7416
  Vector type: Mammalian Expression
Growth in bacteria
  Bacterial resistance: Ampicillin, 100 μg/mL
  Growth temperature: 37°C
  Growth strain: DH5alpha
  Copy number: Unknown
Gene/Insert
  Gene/Insert name: Nme2.Smu-ABE8e-nt
  Insert size (bp): 4017
  Promoter: CMV
  Cloning method: Gibson Cloning
  Sequencing primers: 5′ T7; 3′ M13 Reverse
Terms and licenses: Academic/Nonprofit Terms; Industry Terms: Not Available to Industry
Depositor comments: Please visit https://doi.org/10.1101/2023.04.14.536905 for bioRxiv preprint.
How to cite: pEJS2437_Nme2.Smu-ABE8e-nt was a gift from Erik Sontheimer (Addgene plasmid # 201519 ; http://n2t.net/addgene:201519 ; RRID:Addgene_201519)
