[The description below was written by a language model from this plasmid's Addgene catalogue record and pLannotate feature annotations shown in this document.]
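Description:
pEJS2437_Nme2.Smu-ABE8e-nt is a 7,416 bp mammalian expression plasmid built on the pBT280 backbone that encodes an adenine base editor based on the compact type II-C Cas9 from Neisseria meningitidis. It is propagated in E. coli through a high-copy ColE1/pUC-type origin and selected with ampicillin via the β-lactamase gene and its native promoter. Remnants of lac regulatory sequence, a pBluescript polylinker fragment, a short SV40 promoter fragment and a partial bom region are backbone leftovers with no evident role in the payload. No mammalian selection marker or reporter is annotated.

The roughly 4 kb insert is driven by the CMV immediate-early enhancer and promoter and terminated by the bovine growth hormone polyadenylation signal. A T7 promoter sits just upstream of the coding region, where it serves as a sequencing primer site and could in principle support in vitro transcription. The open reading frame begins with a TadA-derived adenosine deaminase domain, the evolved ABE8e variant according to the construct name, followed after a short gap, presumably a linker, by the Cas9 coding sequence. The "nt" suffix marks this N-terminal fusion arrangement, in contrast to the domain-inlaid architectures examined in the associated study. The "Nme2.Smu" designation suggests a chimeric Nme2Cas9 carrying a segment from another ortholog that alters PAM recognition, though the record does not spell out this detail, and the automated annotation only identifies the region as meningococcal Cas9. Nuclear localization signals and any nickase mutation are also not annotated.

No guide RNA cassette is present, so a guide must be supplied separately. The plasmid is intended for transient transfection of mammalian cells to install A•T-to-G•C conversions and to benchmark editor activity and targeting scope.
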