Features (pLannotate 1.2.2; 16 found; start..end, strand, type, name):
    365..568     +  promoter       CMV promoter: human cytomegalovirus (CMV) immediate early promoter
    610..628     +  promoter       T7 promoter: promoter for bacteriophage T7 RNA polymerase
    735..1226    +  CDS            tadA: TADA_ECOLI - Also known as yfhC. Experimental evidence at protein level: Swiss-Prot protein existence level 1. Catalyzes the deamination of adenosine to inosine at the wobble position 34 of tRNA(Arg2). Essential for cell viability. From Escherichia coli (strain K12).
   1329..4574    +  CDS            cas9: CAS9_NEIMA - Experimental evidence at protein level: Swiss-Prot protein existence level 1. CRISPR (clustered regularly interspaced short palindromic repeat) is an adaptive immune system that provides protection against mobile genetic elements (viruses, transposable elements and conjugative plasmids). CRISPR clusters contain spacers, sequences complementary to antecedent mobile elements, and target invading nucleic acids. CRISPR clusters are transcribed and processed into CRISPR RNA (crRNA). In type II CRISPR systems correct processing of pre-crRNA requires a trans- encoded small RNA (tracrRNA)
   4710..4934    +  polyA_signal   bGH poly(A) signal: bovine growth hormone polyadenylation signal
   4938..4959    +  promoter       SV40 promoter (fragment): SV40 enhancer and early promoter
   4964..4980    +  misc_feature   MCS (fragment): pBluescript multiple cloning site
   5029..5045    -  protein_bind   lac operator: The lac repressor binds to the lac operator to inhibit transcription in E. coli. This inhibition can be relieved by adding lactose or isopropyl-β-D-thiogalactopyranoside (IPTG). lac repressor encoded by lacI
   5053..5083    -  promoter       lac promoter: promoter for the E. coli lac operon
   5098..5119    -  protein_bind   CAP binding site: CAP binding activates transcription in the presence of cAMP. E. coli catabolite activator protein
   5132..5224    -  CDS            lacI (fragment): lac repressor; lacI; The lac repressor binds to the lac operator to inhibit transcription in E. coli. This inhibition can be relieved by adding lactose or isopropyl-β-D-thiogalactopyranoside (IPTG).
   5407..5995    -  rep_origin     ori: high-copy-number ColE1/pMB1/pBR322/pUC origin of replication
   6166..7026    -  CDS            AmpR: β-lactamase; bla; confers resistance to ampicillin, carbenicillin, and related antibiotics
   7027..7131    -  promoter       AmpR promoter: bla
   7202..7246    -  misc_feature   bom (fragment): basis of mobility region from pBR322
   7401..364     +  enhancer       CMV enhancer (across the origin): human cytomegalovirus immediate early enhancer
>Addgene plasmid #201519 | pEJS2437_Nme2.Smu-ABE8e-nt | addgene full sequence | sequence record 394815 | Addgene NGS Result
TAGTTATTAATAGTAATCAATTACGGGGTCATTAGTTCATAGCCCATATATGGAGTTCCGCGTTACATAA
CTTACGGTAAATGGCCCGCCTGGCTGACCGCCCAACGACCCCCGCCCATTGACGTCAATAATGACGTATG
TTCCCATAGTAACGCCAATAGGGACTTTCCATTGACGTCAATGGGTGGAGTATTTACGGTAAACTGCCCA
CTTGGCAGTACATCAAGTGTATCATATGCCAAGTACGCCCCCTATTGACGTCAATGACGGTAAATGGCCC
GCCTGGCATTATGCCCAGTACATGACCTTATGGGACTTTCCTACTTGGCAGTACATCTACGTATTAGTCA
TCGCTATTACCATGGTGATGCGGTTTTGGCAGTACATCAATGGGCGTGGATAGCGGTTTGACTCACGGGG
ATTTCCAAGTCTCCACCCCATTGACGTCAATGGGAGTTTGTTTTGGCACCAAAATCAACGGGACTTTCCA
AAATGTCGTAACAACTCCGCCCCATTGACGCAAATGGGCGGTAGGCGTGTACGGTGGGAGGTCTATATAA
GCAGAGCTGGTTTAGTGAACCGTCAGATCCGCTAGAGATCCGCGGCCGCTAATACGACTCACTATAGGGA
GAGCCGCCACCATGAAACGGACAGCCGACGGAAGCGAGTTCGAGTCACCAAAGAAGAAGCGGAAAGTCGG
CGGTAGCGGCGGAGGCAGCGGTGGCGGCAGCGGCTCTGAGGTGGAGTTTTCCCACGAGTACTGGATGAGA
CATGCCCTGACCCTGGCCAAGAGGGCACGCGATGAGAGGGAGGTGCCTGTGGGAGCCGTGCTGGTGCTGA
ACAATAGAGTGATCGGCGAGGGCTGGAACAGAGCCATCGGCCTGCACGACCCAACAGCCCATGCCGAAAT
TATGGCCCTGAGACAGGGCGGCCTGGTCATGCAGAACTACAGACTGATTGACGCCACCCTGTACGTGACA
TTCGAGCCTTGCGTGATGTGCGCCGGCGCCATGATCCACTCTAGGATCGGCCGCGTGGTGTTTGGCGTGA
GGAACAGCAAACGGGGCGCCGCAGGCTCCCTGATGAACGTGCTGAACTACCCCGGCATGAATCACCGCGT
CGAAATTACCGAGGGAATCCTGGCAGATGAATGTGCCGCCCTGCTGTGCGACTTCTACCGGATGCCTAGA
CAGGTGTTCAATGCTCAGAAGAAGGCCCAGAGCTCCATCAACTCCGGAGGATCTAGCGGAGGCTCCTCTG
GCTCTGAGACACCTGGCACAAGCGAGAGCGCAACACCTGAAAGCAGCGGGGGCAGCAGCGGGGGGTCAAT
GGCCGCCTTCAAGCCTAACCCAATCAATTACATCCTGGGACTGGCCATCGGAATCGCATCCGTGGGATGG
GCTATGGTGGAGATCGACGAGGAGGAGAATCCTATCCGGCTGATCGATCTGGGCGTGAGAGTGTTTGAGA
GGGCCGAGGTGCCAAAGACCGGCGATTCTCTGGCTATGGCCCGGAGACTGGCACGGAGCGTGAGGCGCCT
GACACGGAGAAGGGCACACAGGCTGCTGAGGGCACGCCGGCTGCTGAAGAGAGAGGGCGTGCTGCAGGCA
GCAGACTTCGATGAGAATGGCCTGATCAAGAGCCTGCCAAACACCCCCTGGCAGCTGAGAGCAGCCGCCC
TGGACAGGAAGCTGACACCACTGGAGTGGTCTGCCGTGCTGCTGCACCTGATCAAGCACCGCGGCTACCT
GAGCCAGCGGAAGAACGAGGGAGAGACAGCAGACAAGGAGCTGGGCGCCCTGCTGAAGGGAGTGGCCAAC
AATGCCCACGCCCTGCAGACCGGCGATTTCAGGACACCTGCCGAGCTGGCCCTGAATAAGTTTGAGAAGG
AGTCCGGCCACATCAGAAACCAGAGGGGCGACTATAGCCACACCTTCTCCCGCAAGGATCTGCAGGCCGA
GCTGATCCTGCTGTTCGAGAAGCAGAAGGAGTTTGGCAATCCACACGTGAGCGGAGGCCTGAAGGAGGGA
ATCGAGACCCTGCTGATGACACAGAGGCCTGCCCTGTCCGGCGACGCAGTGCAGAAGATGCTGGGACACT
GCACCTTCGAGCCTGCAGAGCCAAAGGCCGCCAAGAACACCTACACAGCCGAGCGGTTTATCTGGCTGAC
AAAGCTGAACAATCTGAGAATCCTGGAGCAGGGATCCGAGAGGCCACTGACCGACACAGAGAGGGCCACC
CTGATGGATGAGCCTTACCGGAAGTCTAAGCTGACATATGCCCAGGCCAGAAAGCTGCTGGGCCTGGAGG
ACACCGCCTTCTTTAAGGGCCTGAGATACGGCAAGGATAATGCCGAGGCCTCCACACTGATGGAGATGAA
GGCCTATCACGCCATCTCTCGCGCCCTGGAGAAGGAGGGCCTGAAGGACAAGAAGTCCCCCCTGAACCTG
AGCTCCGAGCTGCAGGATGAGATCGGCACCGCCTTCTCTCTGTTTAAGACCGACGAGGATATCACAGGCC
GCCTGAAGGACAGGGTGCAGCCTGAGATCCTGGAGGCCCTGCTGAAGCACATCTCTTTCGATAAGTTTGT
GCAGATCAGCCTGAAGGCCCTGAGAAGGATCGTGCCACTGATGGAGCAGGGCAAGCGGTACGACGAGGCC
TGCGCCGAGATCTACGGCGATCACTATGGCAAGAAGAACACAGAGGAGAAGATCTATCTGCCCCCTATCC
CTGCCGACGAGATCAGAAATCCTGTGGTGCTGAGGGCCCTGTCCCAGGCAAGAAAAGTGATCAACGGAGT
GGTGCGCCGGTACGGATCTCCAGCCCGGATCCACATCGAGACCGCCAGAGAAGTGGGCAAGAGCTTCAAG
GACCGGAAGGAGATCGAGAAGAGACAGGAGGAGAATCGCAAGGATCGGGAGAAGGCCGCCGCCAAGTTTA
GGGAGTACTTCCCTAACTTTGTGGGCGAGCCAAAGTCTAAGGACATCCTGAAGCTGCGCCTGTACGAGCA
GCAGCACGGCAAGTGTCTGTATAGCGGCAAGGAGATCAATCTGGTGCGGCTGAACGAGAAGGGCTATGTG
GAGATCGATCACGCCCTGCCTTTCTCCAGAACCTGGGACGATTCTTTTAACAATAAGGTGCTGGTGCTGG
GCAGCGAGAACCAGAATAAGGGCAATCAGACACCATACGAGTATTTCAATGGCAAGGACAACTCCAGGGA
GTGGCAGGAGTTCAAGGCCCGCGTGGAGACCTCTAGATTTCCCAGGAGCAAGAAGCAGCGGATCCTGCTG
CAGAAGTTCGACGAGGATGGCTTTAAGGAGTGCAACCTGAATGACACCAGATACGTGAACCGGTTCCTGT
GCCAGTTTGTGGCCGATCACATCCTGCTGACCGGCAAGGGCAAGAGAAGGGTGTTCGCCTCTAATGGCCA
GATCACAAACCTGCTGAGGGGATTTTGGGGACTGAGGAAGGTGCGGGCAGAGAATGACAGACACCACGCA
CTGGATGCAGTGGTGGTGGCATGCAGCACCGTGGCAATGCAGCAGAAGATCACAAGATTCGTGAGGTATA
AGGAGATGAACGCCTTTGACGGCAAGACCATCGATAAGGAGACAGGCAAGGTGCTGCACCAGAAGACCCA
CTTCCCCCAGCCTTGGGAGTTCTTTGCCCAGGAAGTGATGATCCGGGTGTTCGGCAAGCCAGACGGCAAG
CCTGAGTTTGAGGAGGCCGATACCCCAGAGAAGCTGAGGACACTGCTGGCAGAGAAGCTGTCTAGCAGGC
CAGAGGCAGTGCACGAGTACGTGACCCCACTGTTCGTGTCCAGGGCACCCAATCGGAAGATGTCTGGCGC
CCACAAGGACACACTGAGAAGCGCCAAGAGGTTTGTGAAGCACAACGAGAAGATCTCCGTGAAGAGAGTG
TGGCTGACCGAGATCAAGCTGGCCGATCTGGAGAACATGGTGAATTACAAGAACGGCAGGGAGATCGAGC
TGTATGAGGCCCTGAAGGCAAGGCTGGAGGCCTACGGAGGAAATGCCAAGCAGGCCTTCGACCCAAAGGA
TAACCCCTTTTATAAGAAGGGAGGACAGCTGGTGAAGGCCGTGCGGGTGGAGAAGACCCAGGAGAGCGGC
GTGCTGCTGAATAAGAAGAACGCCTACACAATCGCCGACAACGCCACCATGGTGCGGGTGGACGTGTACA
CCAAGGCCGGCAAGAACTACCTGGTTCCTGTGTACGTGTGGCAGGTGGCCCAGGGCATCTTACCCAACCG
CGCCGTGACCAGCGGCAAGTCCGAGGCTGACTGGGACCTGATCGATGAGAGCTTCGAGTTCAAGTTCTCT
CTGTCCCGGGGAGATCTCGTGGAAATGATCTCCAACAAGGGCAGAATCTTCGGCTACTACAACGGCCTGG
ACAGAGCCAACGGCTCTATTGGAATTAGAGAGCACGACCTAGAGAAGAGCAAGGGCAAAGACGGCGTGCA
TAGAGTGGGAGTGAAAACAGCTACAGCATTTAACAAGTACCACGTGGATCCCCTGGGCAAAGAGATCCAC
AGATGCAGCAGCGAACCCAGACCTACACTGAAAATCAAGTCTAAGAAGGAGGATAAAAGAACCGCCGACG
GCAGCGAATTCGAGCCCAAGAAGAAGAGGAAAGTCTAACCGGTCATCATCACCATCACCATTGAGTTTAA
ACCCGCTGATCAGCCTCGACTGTGCCTTCTAGTTGCCAGCCATCTGTTGTTTGCCCCTCCCCCGTGCCTT
CCTTGACCCTGGAAGGTGCCACTCCCACTGTCCTTTCCTAATAAAATGAGGAAATTGCATCGCATTGTCT
GAGTAGGTGTCATTCTATTCTGGGGGGTGGGGTGGGGCAGGACAGCAAGGGGGAGGATTGGGAAGACAAT
AGCAGGCATGCTGGGGATGCGGTGGGCTCTATGGCTTCTGAGGCGGAAAGAACCAGCTGGGGCTCGATAC
CGTCGACCTCTAGCTAGAGCTTGGCGTAATCATGGTCATAGCTGTTTCCTGTGTGAAATTGTTATCCGCT
CACAATTCCACACAACATACGAGCCGGAAGCATAAAGTGTAAAGCCTAGGGTGCCTAATGAGTGAGCTAA
CTCACATTAATTGCGTTGCGCTCACTGCCCGCTTTCCAGTCGGGAAACCTGTCGTGCCAGCTGCATTAAT
GAATCGGCCAACGCGCGGGGAGAGGCGGTTTGCGTATTGGGCGCACTTCCGCTTCCTCGCTCACTGACTC
GCTGCGCTCGGTCGTTCGGCTGCGGCGAGCGGTATCAGCTCACTCAAAGGCGGTAATACGGTTATCCACA
GAATCAGGGGATAACGCAGGAAAGAACATGTGAGCAAAAGGCCAGCAAAAGGCCAGGAACCGTAAAAAGG
CCGCGTTGCTGGCGTTTTTCCATAGGCTCCGCCCCCCTGACGAGCATCACAAAAATCGACGCTCAAGTCA
GAGGTGGCGAAACCCGACAGGACTATAAAGATACCAGGCGTTTCCCCCTGGAAGCTCCCTCGTGCGCTCT
CCTGTTCCGACCCTGCCGCTTACCGGATACCTGTCCGCCTTTCTCCCTTCGGGAAGCGTGGCGCTTTCTC
ATAGCTCACGCTGTAGGTATCTCAGTTCGGTGTAGGTCGTTCGCTCCAAGCTGGGCTGTGTGCACGAACC
CCCCGTTCAGCCCGACCGCTGCGCCTTATCCGGTAACTATCGTCTTGAGTCCAACCCGGTAAGACACGAC
TTATCGCCACTGGCAGCAGCCACTGGTAACAGGATTAGCAGAGCGAGGTATGTAGGCGGTGCTACAGAGT
TCTTGAAGTGGTGGCCTAACTACGGCTACACTAGAAGAACAGTATTTGGTATCTGCGCTCTGCTGAAGCC
AGTTACCTTCGGAAAAAGAGTTGGTAGCTCTTGATCCGGCAAACAAACCACCGCTGGTAGCGGTGGTTTT
TTTGTTTGCAAGCAGCAGATTACGCGCAGAAAAAAAGGATCTCAAGAAGATCCTTTGATCTTTTCTACGG
GGTCTGACACTCAGTGGAACGAAAACTCACGTTAAGGGATTTTGGTCATGAGATTATCAAAAAGGATCTT
CACCTAGATCCTTTTAAATTAAAAATGAAGTTTTAAATCAATCTAAAGTATATATGAGTAAACTTGGTCT
GACAGTTACCAATGCTTAATCAGTGAGGCACCTATCTCAGCGATCTGTCTATTTCGTTCATCCATAGTTG
CCTGACTCCCCGTCGTGTAGATAACTACGATACGGGAGGGCTTACCATCTGGCCCCAGTGCTGCAATGAT
ACCGCGGGACCCACGCTCACCGGCTCCAGATTTATCAGCAATAAACCAGCCAGCCGGAAGGGCCGAGCGC
AGAAGTGGTCCTGCAACTTTATCCGCCTCCATCCAGTCTATTAATTGTTGCCGGGAAGCTAGAGTAAGTA
GTTCGCCAGTTAATAGTTTGCGCAACGTTGTTGCCATTGCTACAGGCATCGTGGTGTCACGCTCGTCGTT
TGGTATGGCTTCATTCAGCTCCGGTTCCCAACGATCAAGGCGAGTTACATGATCCCCCATGTTGTGCAAA
AAAGCGGTTAGCTCCTTCGGTCCTCCGATCGTTGTCAGAAGTAAGTTGGCCGCAGTGTTATCACTCATGG
TTATGGCAGCACTGCATAATTCTCTTACTGTCATGCCATCCGTAAGATGCTTTTCTGTGACTGGTGAGTA
CTCAACCAAGTCATTCTGAGAATAGTGTATGCGGCGACCGAGTTGCTCTTGCCCGGCGTCAATACGGGAT
AATACCGCGCCACATAGCAGAACTTTAAAAGTGCTCATCATTGGAAAACGTTCTTCGGGGCGAAAACTCT
CAAGGATCTTACCGCTGTTGAGATCCAGTTCGATGTAACCCACTCGTGCACCCAACTGATCTTCAGCATC
TTTTACTTTCACCAGCGTTTCTGGGTGAGCAAAAACAGGAAGGCAAAATGCCGCAAAAAAGGGAATAAGG
GCGACACGGAAATGTTGAATACTCATACTCTTCCTTTTTCAATATTATTGAAGCATTTATCAGGGTTATT
GTCTCATGAGCGGATACATATTTGAATGTATTTAGAAAAATAAACAAATAGGGGTTCCGCGCACATTTCC
CCGAAAAGTGCCACCTGACGTCGACGGATCGGGAGATCGATCTCCCGATCCCCTAGGGTCGACTCTCAGT
ACAATCTGCTCTGATGCCGCATAGTTAAACCAGTATCTGCTCCCTGCTTGTGTGTTGGAGGTCGCTGAGT
AGTGCGCGAGCAAAATTTAAGCTACAACAAGGCAAGGCTTGACCGACAATTGCATGAAGAATCTGCTTAG
GGTTAGGCGTTTTGCGCTGCTTCGCGATGTACGGGCCAGATATACGCGTTGACATTGATTATTGAC
